>Addgene plasmid #123549 | pMK-rrn16 5'UTR (native) | addgene full sequence | sequence record 247974 | Addgene NGS Result
CTAAATTGTAAGCGTTAATATTTTGTTAAAATTCGCGTTAAATTTTTGTTAAATCAGCTCATTTTTTAAC
CAATAGGCCGAAATCGGCAAAATCCCTTATAAATCAAAAGAATAGACCGAGATAGGGTTGAGTGGCCGCT
ACAGGGCGCTCCCATTCGCCATTCAGGCTGCGCAACTGTTGGGAAGGGCGTTTCGGTGCGGGCCTCTTCG
CTATTACGCCAGCTGGCGAAAGGGGGATGTGCTGCAAGGCGATTAAGTTGGGTAACGCCAGGGTTTTCCC
AGTCACGACGTTGTAAAACGACGGCCAGTGAGCGCGACGTAATACGACTCACTATAGGGCGAATTGAAGG
AAGGCCGTCAAGGCCACGTGTCTTGTCCAGAGCTCGGTCTCATACTGCGAACTCCGGGCGAATACGAAGC
GCATGGATACAAGTTATGCCTTGGAATGAAAGACAATTCCGAATCCGCTTTGTCTACGAACAAGGAAGCT
ATAAGTAATGCAACTATGAAAATGTGAGACCGGTACCTGGAGCACAAGACTGGCCTCATGGGCCTTCCTT
TCACTGCCCGCTTTCCAGTCGGGAAACCTGTCGTGCCAGCTGCATTAACATGGTCATAGCTGTTTCCTTG
CGTATTGGGCGCTCTCCGCTTCCTCGCTCACTGACTCGCTGCGCTCGGTCGTTCGGGTAAAGCCTGGGGT
GCCTAATGAGCAAAAGGCCAGCAAAAGGCCAGGAACCGTAAAAAGGCCGCGTTGCTGGCGTTTTTCCATA
GGCTCCGCCCCCCTGACGAGCATCACAAAAATCGACGCTCAAGTCAGAGGTGGCGAAACCCGACAGGACT
ATAAAGATACCAGGCGTTTCCCCCTGGAAGCTCCCTCGTGCGCTCTCCTGTTCCGACCCTGCCGCTTACC
GGATACCTGTCCGCCTTTCTCCCTTCGGGAAGCGTGGCGCTTTCTCATAGCTCACGCTGTAGGTATCTCA
GTTCGGTGTAGGTCGTTCGCTCCAAGCTGGGCTGTGTGCACGAACCCCCCGTTCAGCCCGACCGCTGCGC
CTTATCCGGTAACTATCGTCTTGAGTCCAACCCGGTAAGACACGACTTATCGCCACTGGCAGCAGCCACT
GGTAACAGGATTAGCAGAGCGAGGTATGTAGGCGGTGCTACAGAGTTCTTGAAGTGGTGGCCTAACTACG
GCTACACTAGAAGAACAGTATTTGGTATCTGCGCTCTGCTGAAGCCAGTTACCTTCGGAAAAAGAGTTGG
TAGCTCTTGATCCGGCAAACAAACCACCGCTGGTAGCGGTGGTTTTTTTGTTTGCAAGCAGCAGATTACG
CGCAGAAAAAAAGGATCTCAAGAAGATCCTTTGATCTTTTCTACGGGGTCTGACGCTCAGTGGAACGAAA
ACTCACGTTAAGGGATTTTGGTCATGAGATTATCAAAAAGGATCTTCACCTAGATCCTTTTAAATTAAAA
ATGAAGTTTTAAATCAATCTAAAGTATATATGAGTAAACTTGGTCTGACAGTTATTAGAAAAATTCATCC
AGCAGACGATAAAACGCAATACGCTGGCTATCCGGTGCCGCAATGCCATACAGCACCAGAAAACGATCCG
CCCATTCGCCGCCCAGTTCTTCCGCAATATCACGGGTGGCCAGCGCAATATCCTGATAACGATCCGCCAC
GCCCAGACGGCCGCAATCAATAAAGCCGCTAAAACGGCCATTTTCCACCATAATGTTCGGCAGGCACGCA
TCACCATGGGTCACCACCAGATCTTCGCCATCCGGCATGCTCGCTTTCAGACGCGCAAACAGCTCTGCCG
GTGCCAGGCCCTGATGTTCTTCATCCAGATCATCCTGATCCACCAGGCCCGCTTCCATACGGGTACGCGC
ACGTTCAATACGATGTTTCGCCTGATGATCAAACGGACAGGTCGCCGGGTCCAGGGTATGCAGACGACGC
ATGGCATCCGCCATAATGCTCACTTTTTCTGCCGGCGCCAGATGGCTAGACAGCAGATCCTGACCCGGCA
CTTCGCCCAGCAGCAGCCAATCACGGCCCGCTTCGGTCACCACATCCAGCACCGCCGCACACGGAACACC
GGTGGTGGCCAGCCAGCTCAGACGCGCCGCTTCATCCTGCAGCTCGTTCAGCGCACCGCTCAGATCGGTT
TTCACAAACAGCACCGGACGACCCTGCGCGCTCAGACGAAACACCGCCGCATCAGAGCAGCCAATGGTCT
GCTGCGCCCAATCATAGCCAAACAGACGTTCCACCCACGCTGCCGGGCTACCCGCATGCAGGCCATCCTG
TTCAATCATACTCTTCCTTTTTCAATATTATTGAAGCATTTATCAGGGTTATTGTCTCATGAGCGGATAC
ATATTTGAATGTATTTAGAAAAATAAACAAATAGGGGTTCCGCGCACATTTCCCCGAAAAGTGCCAC
Features (pLannotate 1.2.2; 8 found; start..end, strand, type, name):
      3..134     -  rep_origin     M13 ori (fragment): M13 bacteriophage origin of replication; arrow indicates direction of (+) strand synthesis
    155..311     -  CDS            lacZα (fragment): LacZα fragment of β-galactosidase; lacZ fragment
    320..338     +  promoter       T7 promoter: promoter for bacteriophage T7 RNA polymerase
    561..608     -  CDS            lacI (fragment): lac repressor; lacI; The lac repressor binds to the lac operator to inhibit transcription in E. coli. This inhibition can be relieved by adding lactose or isopropyl-β-D-thiogalactopyranoside (IPTG).
    645..685     -  rep_origin     RSF ori (fragment): Plasmids containing the RSF 1030 origin of replication can be propagated in E. coli cells that contain additional plasmids with compatible origins.
    763..1351    -  rep_origin     ori: high-copy-number ColE1/pMB1/pBR322/pUC origin of replication
   1525..2319    -  CDS            NeoR/KanR: aminoglycoside phosphotransferase confers resistance to neomycin, kanamycin, and G418 (Geneticin®)
   2320..2424    -  promoter       AmpR promoter: bla
