[The description below was written by a language model from this plasmid's Addgene catalogue record and pLannotate feature annotations shown in this document.]
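Description:
pMK-rrn16 5'UTR (native) is a small (about 2.4 kb) part-donor plasmid from the MoChlo kit, a modular cloning toolbox for chloroplast biotechnology. It is built on the pMK-T gene-synthesis backbone and is maintained in E. coli as a high-copy plasmid through a ColE1/pUC-type origin of replication. Selection is by kanamycin, conferred by an aminoglycoside phosphotransferase (NeoR/KanR) gene that the annotation places directly downstream of an AmpR (bla) promoter. The remaining annotated features are backbone remnants rather than functional modules: fragments of an M13 origin, lacZα, lacI and an RSF origin, plus a T7 promoter lying next to the unannotated stretch of the plasmid.

The payload is a synthesised chloroplast 5' untranslated region element named for rrn16, the plastid 16S ribosomal RNA gene, in its "native" version. The depositor describes it as a chloroplast 5'UTR fusion designed for Golden Gate cloning. The automated feature table does not annotate the insert itself. It presumably lies in the unannotated interval between the T7 promoter and the lacI fragment, but the record does not give its boundaries, its source species, the components of the fusion, or the type IIS enzyme sites and overhangs that flank it.

In use, the plasmid serves as a basic-level part. The 5'UTR module would be released and joined in a defined order with promoter, coding sequence and 3'UTR parts to assemble transcription units, and ultimately chloroplast transformation vectors, within the MoChlo system. The plasmid carries no expression cassette of its own and functions simply as a storage and donor vector for this regulatory element.
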