Addgene plasmid #123549: pMK-rrn16 5'UTR (native)
Purpose: MoChlo kit
Depositing lab: Scott Lenaghan & C. Neal Stewart. Depositing organization: University of Tennessee Institute of Agriculture. Publication: MoChlo: A versatile modular cloning toolbox for chloroplast biotechnology. Occhialini A, Piatek A, Pfotenhauer AC, Frazier TP, Stewart CN, Lenaghan S. Plant Physiol. 2019 Jan 24. pii: pp.18.01220. doi: 10.1104/pp.18.01220. PubMed 30679266.
Backbone
  Vector backbone: pMK-T
  Vector type: Synthetic Biology
Growth in bacteria
  Bacterial resistance: Kanamycin, 50 μg/mL
  Growth temperature: 37°C
  Growth strain: Top10
  Copy number: High Copy
Gene/Insert
  Gene/Insert name: rrn16 5'UTR (native)
  Cloning method: Restriction Enzyme; 5′ cloning site Unknown (unknown if destroyed)
Terms and licenses: Academic/Nonprofit Terms; Industry Terms: Not Available to Industry
Depositor comments: All inserts have been produced by gene synthesis and cloned in the indicated backbone vector. The insert is a chloroplast 5'UTR fusion designed for Golden-Gate cloning. The Original Material was developed in the performance of research that was funded by Grant Nos. ARPA-E: DE-AR000660 & DARPA: D17AC00016.
How to cite: pMK-rrn16 5'UTR (native) was a gift from Scott Lenaghan & C. Neal Stewart (Addgene plasmid # 123549 ; http://n2t.net/addgene:123549 ; RRID:Addgene_123549)
