>Addgene plasmid #123549 | pMK-rrn16 5'UTR (native) | depositor partial sequence | sequence record 235721 | rrn16 5'UTR (native)
GCGAACTCCGGGCGAATACGAAGCGCATGGATACAAGTTATGCCTTGGAATGAAAGACAATTCCGAATCC
GCTTTGTCTACGAACAAGGAAGCTATAAGTAATGCAACTATGAA
